Addgene plasmid #138617: ADH1pro_TYE7_SIR4
Purpose: Transcription factor tagged with Sir4 used for Calling Cards experiments for binding measurement
Depositing lab: Rob Mitra. Depositing organization: Washington University in Saint Louis.
Backbone
  Vector backbone: Unknown
  Vector type: Yeast Expression
Growth in bacteria
  Bacterial resistance: Ampicillin, 100 μg/mL
  Growth temperature: 37°C
  Growth strain: DH5alpha
  Copy number: Low Copy
Gene/Insert
  Gene/Insert name: TYE7
  Species: S. cerevisiae (budding yeast)
  Promoter: ADH1
  Cloning method: Restriction Enzyme; 5′ cloning site unknown (unknown if destroyed); 3′ cloning site unknown (unknown if destroyed)
  Sequencing primers: 5′ unknown
Terms and licenses: Academic/Nonprofit Terms; Industry Terms: Not Available to Industry
How to cite: ADH1pro_TYE7_SIR4 was a gift from Rob Mitra (Addgene plasmid # 138617 ; http://n2t.net/addgene:138617 ; RRID:Addgene_138617)
