[The description below was written by a language model from this plasmid's Addgene catalogue record and pLannotate feature annotations shown in this document.]
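Description:
ADH1pro_TYE7_SIR4 is a yeast–E. coli shuttle plasmid of about 9.9 kb for expressing a transcription factor fusion in Saccharomyces cerevisiae. The catalogue lists the backbone as unknown, but the annotated features show a centromeric design. A CEN4 centromere and an ARS1 replication origin support stable, low-copy maintenance in yeast, and a LEU2 cassette under its own promoter allows selection by leucine prototrophy. In bacteria the plasmid replicates from a ColE1/pUC-type origin and is selected with ampicillin through the β-lactamase gene. The record lists it as low copy, although the origin annotation describes a high-copy type. Several short annotated fragments (lacZα, lacI, bom, tet promoter and pieces of unrelated yeast ORFs) look like backbone remnants or sequence flanking the yeast elements, not functional parts.

The payload is a single expression cassette driven by the ADH1 promoter and closed by the ADH1 terminator, which is preceded by a short piece of the ADH1 coding region. It encodes TYE7 (also called SGC1), an E-box-binding activator of glycolytic genes. TYE7 is followed directly by a fragment of the silencing protein SIR4 and then by a short Myc epitope region, annotated as a partial match to a 13xMyc tag, which could serve for detection of the fusion.

The stated purpose is Calling Cards experiments to measure transcription factor binding. In that method, as generally described, the Sir4 portion recruits the Ty5 retrotransposon integrase. Ty5 insertions therefore accumulate near the genomic sites bound by the fused factor, here TYE7, and leave a permanent record that can be mapped by sequencing. The Ty5 donor element is not part of this plasmid and would have to be supplied separately.
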