Features (pLannotate 1.2.2; 21 found; start..end, strand, type, name):
      1..705     +  promoter       ADH1 promoter: S. cerevisiae ADH1; promoter for alcohol dehydrogenase 1
    733..1605    +  CDS            TYE7: TYE7_YEAST - Also known as SGC1. Experimental evidence at protein level: Swiss-Prot protein existence level 1. Transcriptional activator of glycolytic gene expression, such as enolase genes (ENO1 and ENO2), glyceraldehyde-3-phosphate dehydrogenase gene (TDH), phosphoglycerate kinase (PGK1), phosphoglycerate mutase (PGM1), pyruvate kinase (PYK1) and triosephosphate isomerase (TPI1) genes. Binds DNA on E-box motifs: 5'- CANNTG-3'. From Saccharomyces cerevisiae (strain ATCC 204508 / S288c) (Baker's yeast).
   1585..2355    +  CDS            SIR4 (fragment): SIR4_YEAST - Also known as ASD1, STE9, UTH2. Experimental evidence at protein level: Swiss-Prot protein existence level 1. The proteins SIR1 through SIR4 are required for transcriptional repression of the silent mating type loci, HML and HMR (PubMed:18039933). The proteins SIR2 through SIR4 repress mulitple loci by modulating chromatin structure (PubMed:18039933). Involves the compaction of chromatin fiber into a more condensed form (PubMed:18039933). From Saccharomyces cerevisiae (strain ATCC 204508 / S288c) (Baker's yeast).
   2371..2481    +  CDS            13xMyc (fragment): 13 tandem Myc epitope tags
   2732..2866    +  CDS            ADH1 (fragment): ADH1_YEAST - Also known as ADC1. Experimental evidence at protein level: Swiss-Prot protein existence level 1. This isozyme preferentially catalyzes the conversion of primary unbranched alcohols to their corresponding aldehydes. Also shows activity toward secondary alcohols. From Saccharomyces cerevisiae (strain ATCC 204508 / S288c) (Baker's yeast).
   2870..3057    +  terminator     ADH1 terminator: S. cerevisiae ADH1; transcription terminator for the S. cerevisiae alcohol dehydrogenase 1 (ADH1) gene
   3201..3267    +  CDS            lacZα (fragment): LacZα fragment of β-galactosidase; lacZ fragment
   3273..3324    -  misc_feature   bom (fragment): basis of mobility region from pBR322
   3329..3439    +  CDS            RMD1 (fragment): RMD1_YEAST - Experimental evidence at protein level: Swiss-Prot protein existence level 1. Required for sporulation where it is believed to have a role in meiotic nuclear division. From Saccharomyces cerevisiae (strain ATCC 204508 / S288c) (Baker's yeast).
   3887..4179    -  misc_feature   CEN4: S. cerevisiae CEN4 centromere
   4179..4196    -  promoter       tet promoter (fragment): E. coli promoter for tetracycline efflux protein gene
   4212..4841    -  rep_origin     ARS1 (fragment): S. cerevisiae autonomously replicating sequence ARS1/ARS416
   4841..4942    +  CDS            NFS1 (fragment): NFS1_YEAST - Also known as SPL1 From Saccharomyces cerevisiae (strain ATCC 204508 / S288c) (Baker's yeast).
   5304..6398    -  CDS            LEU2: 3-isopropylmalate dehydrogenase, required for leucine biosynthesis; S. cerevisiae LEU2; yeast auxotrophic marker
   6399..6806    -  promoter       LEU2 promoter: S. cerevisiae LEU2
   6946..7023    -  CDS            YO192_YEAST (fragment): Experimental evidence at protein level: Swiss-Prot protein existence level 1. From Saccharomyces cerevisiae (strain ATCC 204508 / S288c) (Baker's yeast).
   7154..7258    +  promoter       AmpR promoter: bla
   7259..8119    +  CDS            AmpR: β-lactamase; bla; confers resistance to ampicillin, carbenicillin, and related antibiotics
   8290..8878    +  rep_origin     ori: high-copy-number ColE1/pMB1/pBR322/pUC origin of replication
   9061..9114    +  CDS            lacI (fragment): lac repressor; lacI; The lac repressor binds to the lac operator to inhibit transcription in E. coli. This inhibition can be relieved by adding lactose or isopropyl-β-D-thiogalactopyranoside (IPTG).
   9164..9502    +  CDS            YO085_YEAST: Protein predicted: Swiss-Prot protein existence level 4. From Saccharomyces cerevisiae (strain ATCC 204508 / S288c) (Baker's yeast).
>Addgene plasmid #138617 | ADH1pro_TYE7_SIR4 | addgene full sequence | sequence record 274925 | Addgene NGS Result
ATCCTTTTGTTGTTTCCGGGTGTACAATATGGACTTCCTCTTTTCTGGCAACCAAACCCATACATCGGGA
TTCCTATAATACCTTCGTTGGTCTCCCTAACATGTAGGTGGCGGAGGGGAGATATACAATAGAACAGATA
CCAGACAAGACATAATGGGCTAAACAAGACTACACCAATTACACTGCCTCATTGATGGTGGTACATAACG
AACTAATACTGTAGCCCTAGACTTGATAGCCATCATCATATCGAAGTTTCACTACCCTTTTTCCATTTGC
CATCTATTGAAGTAATAATAGGCGCATGCAACTTCTTTTCTTTTTTTTTCTTTTCTCTCTCCCCCGTTGT
TGTCTCACCATATCCGCAATGACAAAAAAATGATGGAAGACACTAAAGGAAAAAATTAACGACAAAGACA
GCACCAACAGATGTCGTTGTTCCAGAGCTGATGAGGGGTATCTCGAAGCACACGAAACTTTTTCCTTCCT
TCATTCACGCACACTACTCTCTAATGAGCAACGGTATACGGCCTTCCTTCCAGTTACTTGAATTTGAAAT
AAAAAAAAGTTTGCTGTCTTGCTATCAAGTATAAATAGACCTGCAATTATTAATCTTTTGTTTCCTCGTC
ATTGTTCTCGTTCCCTTTCTTCCTTGTTTCTTTTTCTGCACAATACTTCAAGCTATACCAAGCATACAAT
CAACTCCAAGCTTGAAGCAAGCCTCCTGAAAGATGAACTCTATTTTAGACAGAAATGTTAGATCTAGCGA
AACTACTTTAATTAAACCTGAATCTGAATTTGATAATTGGTTGTCGGATGAAAATGACGGAGCTAGTCAT
ATCAACGTCAACAAGGACTCCTCGTCAGTTCTTTCTGCATCTTCTTCCACATGGTTCGAACCATTGGAAA
ACATTATCTCCTCTGCATCCAGCTCCTCGATAGGCTCTCCAATCGAAGACCAGTTTATATCTTCCAACAA
CGAGGAATCTGCTCTTTTTCCAACAGATCAGTTTTTCAGTAATCCTTCCTCATACTCGCATTCTCCCGAG
GTTAGCAGCTCGATAAAAAGAGAAGAGGATGACAATGCCCTTTCGTTGGCAGATTTTGAACCGGCTTCTT
TGCAATTAATGCCTAACATGATAAATACTGATAATAATGACGATAGTACCCCACTTAAGAATGAAATCGA
GCTAAACGACTCGTTTATAAAAACAAATCTAGATGCTAAGGAAACGAAAAAGAGGGCTCCAAGAAAAAGA
CTGACCCCCTTCCAAAAGCAAGCTCACAACAAGATTGAAAAACGCTACAGAATAAACATCAACACAAAGA
TTGCAAGACTGCAGCAGATTATCCCATGGGTAGCAAGTGAACAAACAGCTTTCGAAGTAGGTGATTCTGT
AAAAAAACAGGACGAAGACGGCGCAGAAACTGCCGCTACTACTCCTCTTCCATCTGCCGCTGCTACAAGC
ACGAAGCTAAATAAAAGCATGATCCTAGAAAAAGCTGTTGACTATATTCTATATCTACAAAATAACGAAC
GACTATACGAAATGGAAGTTCAAAGGTTGAAAAGTGAAATCGACACTTTGAAACAAGACCAAAAAAGAGT
GTCGCATAGTGATACTAATTCTAGCAAACCCAAAAACACGAAGGAGAACCTTTCAAAAAGCTCTTGGAGG
CAAGAATGGCTTGCAAATTTGAAACTTATTTCCGTTTCGTTGGTTGATGAGTTCCCTTCGGAGCTTTCCG
ACAGTGATAGACAAATAATTAACGAAAAAATGCAGTTACTTAAAGATATATTTGCTAACAACCTTAAATC
AGCAATTTCCAATAATTTTAGAGAGAGTGACATCATTATACTGAAAGGTGAAATAGAAGATTACCCAATG
AGTTCTGAAATTAAGATTTACTACAACGAATTACAGAACAAGCCTGATGCAAAAAAAGCCAGATTTTGGT
CATTTATGAAGACTCAGAGATTTGTTTCCAACATGGGATTTGATATTCAGAAGTCCTGTGAACCTGTTTC
TATATCCACGTCGGTCAAACCACATGTGGTCGAGCCCGAGCATATGGCAGATGCCAAAATTATGCCTAAG
GATATACTGCAAATTACAAAAAAACCGTTAATGGTTAAAAATGTGAAGCCTTCTTCTCCGCCAGATGTGA
AGTCTTTGGTGCAGCTGAGCACAATGGAAACGAAAACCCTACCAGAAAAGAAGCAATTCGACAGTATTTT
TAATTCTAACAAAGCAAAAATAATCCCTGGAAATGGGAAGCACGCATCAGAAAACATCTCACTCTCTTTC
TCAAGACCTGCGTCCTACGGCTATTTTTCTGTTGGAAAAAGGGTTCGGGGATCCTCTAGAGGTGAACAAA
AGTTGATTTCTGAAGAAGATTTGAACGGTGAACAAAAGCTAATCTCCGAGGAAGACTTGAACGGTGAACA
AAAATTAATCTCAGAAGAAGACTTGAACGGATCCTCTAGAGTCGACTGAATCGTAGATACTGAAAAACCC
CGCAAGTTCACTTCAACTGTGCATCGTGCACCATCTCAATTTCTTTCATTTATACATCGTTTTGCCTTCT
TTTATGTAACTATACTCCTCTAAGTTTCAATCTTGGCCATGTAACCTCTGATCTATAGAATTTTTTAAAT
GACTAGAATTAATGCCCATCTTTTTTTTGGACCTAAATTCTTCATGAAAATATATTACGAGGGCTTATTC
AGAAGCTTTGGACTTCTTCGCCAGAGGTTTGGTCAAGTCTCCAATCAAGGTTGTCGGCTTGTCTACCTTG
CCAGAAATTTACGAAAAGATGGAAAAGGGTCAAATCGTTGGTAGATACGTTGTTGACACTTCTAAATAAG
CGAATTTCTTATGATTTATGATTTTTATTATTAAATAAGTTATAAAAAAAATAAGTGTATACAAATTTTA
AAGTGACTCTTAGGTTTTAAAACGAAAATTCTTATTCTTGAGTAACTCTTTCCTGTAGGTCAGGTTGCTT
TCTCAGGTATAGCATGAGGTCGCTCTTATTGACCACACCTCTACCGGCATGCCGAGCAAATGCCTGCAAA
TCGCTCCCCATTTCACCCAATTGTAGATATGCTAACTCCAGCAATGAGTTGATGAATCTCGGTGTGTATT
TTATGTCCTCAGAGGACAACACCTGTTGTAATCGTTCTTCCACACGGATCCTGGCGTAATAGCGAAGAGG
CCCGCACCGATCGCCCTTCCCAACAGTTGCGCAGCCTGAATGGCGAATGGCGCCTGATGCGGTATTTTCT
CCTTACGCATCTGTGCGGTATTTCACACCGCATAATCGCTGGGCCATTCTCATGAAGAATATCTTGAATT
TATTGTCATATTACTAGTTGGTGTGGAAGTCCTAATATCGGTGATCAATATAGTGGTTGACATGCTGGCT
AGTCAACATTGAGCCTTTTGATCATGCAAATATATTACGGTATTTTACAATCAAATATCAAACTTAACTA
TTGACTTTATAACTTATTTAGGTGGTAACATTCTTATAAAAAAGAAAAAAATTACTGCAAAACAGTACTA
GCTTTTAACTTGTATCCTAGGTTATCTATGCTGTCTCACCATAGAGAATATTACCTATTTCAGAATGTAT
GTCCATGATTCGCCGGGTAAATACATATAATACACAAATCTGGCTTAATAAAGTCTATAATATATCTCAT
AAAGAAGTGCTAAATTGGCTAGTGCTATATATTTTTAAGAAAATTTCTTTTGACTAAGTCCATATCGACT
TTGTAAAAGTTCACATTAGCATACATATATTACACGAGCCAGAAATAGTAACTTTTGCCTAAATCACAAA
TTGCAAAATTTAATTGCTTGCAAAAGGTCACATGCTTATAATCAACTTTTTTAAAAATTTAAAATACTTT
TTTATTTTTTATTTTTAAACATAAATGAAATAATTTATTTATTGTTTATGATTACCGAAACATAAAACCT
GCTCAAGAAAAAGAAACTGTTTTGTCCTTGGAAAAAAAGCACTACCTAGGAGCGGCCAAAATGCCGAGGC
TTTCATAGCTTAAACTCTTTACAGAAAATAGGCATTATAGATCAGTTCGAGTTTTCTTATTCTTCCTTCC
GGTTTTATCGTCACAGTTTTACAGTAAATAAGTATCACCTCTTAGAGTTCGATGATAAGCTGTCAAACAT
GAGAATTAATTCCACATGTTAAAATAGTGAAGGAGCATGTTCGGCACACAGTGGACCGAACGTGGGGTAA
GTGCACTAGGGTCCGGTTAAACGGATCTCGCATTGATGAGGCAACGCTAATTATCAACATATAGATTGTT
ATCTATCTGCATGAACACGAAATCTTTACTTGACGACTTGAGGCTGATGGTGTTTATGCAAAGAAACCAC
TGTGTTTAATATGTGTCACTGTTTGATATTACTGTCAGCGTAGAAGATAATAGTAAAAGCGGTTAATAAG
TGTATTTGAGATAAGTGTGATAAAGTTTTTACAGCGAAAAGACGATAAATACAAGAAAATGATTACGAGG
ATACGGAGAGAGGTATGTACATGTGTATTTATATACTAAGCTGCCGGCGGTTGTTTGCAAGACCGAGAAA
AGGCTAGCAAGAATCGGGTCATTGTAGCGTATGCGCCTGTGAACATTCTCTTCAACAAGTTTGATTCCAT
TGCGGTGAAATGGTAAAAGTCAACCCCCTGCGATGTATATTTTCCTGTACAATCAATCAAAAAGCCAAAT
GATTTAGCATTATCTTTACATCTTGTTATTTTACAGATTTTATGTTTAGATCTTTTATGCTTGCTTTTCA
AAAGGCTTGCAAGGCCGTTTCTGACAGAGTAAAATTCTTGAGGGAACTTTCACCATTATGGGAAATGGTT
CAAGAAGGTATTGACTTAAACTCCATCAAATGGTCAGGTCATTGAGTGTTTTTTATTTGTTGTATTTTTT
TTTTTTTAGAGAAAATCCTCCAATATATAAATTAGGAATCATAGTTTCATGATTTTCTGTTACACCTAAC
TTTTTGTGTGGTGCCCTCCTCCTTGTCAATATTAATGTTAAAGTGCAATTCTTTTTCCTTATCACGTTGA
GCCATTAGTATCAATTTGCTTACCTGTATTCCTTTACATCCTCCTTTTTCTCCTTCTTGATAAATGTATG
TAGATTGCGTATATAGTTTCGTCTACCCTATGAACATATTCCATTTTGTAATTTCGTGTCGTTTCTATTA
TGAATTTCATTTATAAAGTTTATGTACAAATATCATAAAAAAAGAGAATCTTTTTAAGCAAGGATTTTCT
TAACTTCTTCGGCGACAGCATCACCGACTTCGGTGGTACTGTTGGAACCACCTAAATCACCAGTTCTGAT
ACCTGCATCCAAAACCTTTTTAACTGCATCTTCAATGGCCTTACCTTCTTCAGGCAAGTTCAATGACAAT
TTCAACATCATTGCAGCAGACAAGATAGTGGCGATAGGGTTGACCTTATTCTTTGGCAAATCTGGAGCAG
AACCGTGGCATGGTTCGTACAAACCAAATGCGGTGTTCTTGTCTGGCAAAGAGGCCAAGGACGCAGATGG
CAACAAACCCAAGGAACCTGGGATAACGGAGGCTTCATCGGAGATGATATCACCAAACATGTTGCTGGTG
ATTATAATACCATTTAGGTGGGTTGGGTTCTTAACTAGGATCATGGCGGCAGAATCAATCAATTGATGTT
GAACCTTCAATGTAGGGAATTCGTTCTTGATGGTTTCCTCCACAGTTTTTCTCCATAATCTTGAAGAGGC
CAAAACATTAGCTTTATCCAAGGACCAAATAGGCAATGGTGGCTCATGTTGTAGGGCCATGAAAGCGGCC
ATTCTTGTGATTCTTTGCACTTCTGGAACGGTGTATTGTTCACTATCCCAAGCGACACCATCACCATCGT
CTTCCTTTCTCTTACCAAAGTAAATACCTCCCACTAATTCTCTGACAACAACGAAGTCAGTACCTTTAGC
AAATTGTGGCTTGATTGGAGATAAGTCTAAAAGAGAGTCGGATGCAAAGTTACATGGTCTTAAGTTGGCG
TACAATTGAAGTTCTTTACGGATTTTTAGTAAACCTTGTTCAGGTCTAACACTACCGGTACCCCATTTAG
GACCACCCACAGCACCTAACAAAACGGCATCAGCCTTCTTGGAGGCTTCCAGCGCCTCATCTGGAAGTGG
AACACCTGTAGCATCGATAGCAGCACCACCAATTAAATGATTTTCGAAATCGAACTTGACATTGGAACGA
ACATCAGAAATAGCTTTAAGAACCTTAATGGCTTCGGCTGTGATTTCTTGACCAACGTGGTCACCTGGCA
AAACGACGATCTTCTTAGGGGCAGACATTAGAATGGTATATCCTTGAAATATATATATATATATTGCTGA
AATGTAAAAGGTAAGAAAAGTTAGAAAGTAAGACGATTGCTAACCACCTATTGGAAAAAACAATAGGTCC
TTAAATAATATTGTCAACTTCAAGTATTGTGATGCAAGCATTTAGTCATGAACGCTTCTCTATTCTATAT
GAAAAGCCGGTTCCGGCGCTCTCACCTTTCCTTTTTCTCCCAATTTTTCAGTTGAAAAAGGTATATGCGT
CAGGCGACCTCTGAAATTAACAAAAAATTTCCAGTCATCGAATTTGATTCTGTGCGATAGCGCCCCTGTG
TGTTCTCGTTATGTTGAGGAAAAAAATAATGGTTGCTAAGAGATTCGAACTCTTGCATCTTACGATACCT
GAGTATTCCCACAGTTAACTGCGGTCAAGATATTTCTTGAATCAGGCGCCTTAGACCGCTCGGCCAAACA
ACCAATTACTTGTTGAGAAATAGAGTATAATTATCCTATAAATATAACGTTTTTGAACACACATGAACAA
GGAAGTACAGGACAATTGATTTTGAAGAGAATGTGGATTTTGATGTAATTGTTGGGATTCCATTTTTAAT
AAGGCAATAATATTAGGTATGTAGATATACTAGAAGTTCTCCTCGAGGAATTCTTGAAGACGAAAGGGCC
TCGTGATACGCCTATTTTTATAGGTTAATGTCATGATAATAATGGTTTCTTAGACGTCAGGTGGCACTTT
TCGGGGAAATGTGCGCGGAACCCCTATTTGTTTATTTTTCTAAATACATTCAAATATGTATCCGCTCATG
AGACAATAACCCTGATAAATGCTTCAATAATATTGAAAAAGGAAGAGTATGAGTATTCAACATTTCCGTG
TCGCCCTTATTCCCTTTTTTGCGGCATTTTGCCTTCCTGTTTTTGCTCACCCAGAAACGCTGGTGAAAGT
AAAAGATGCTGAAGATCAGTTGGGTGCACGAGTGGGTTACATCGAACTGGATCTCAACAGCGGTAAGATC
CTTGAGAGTTTTCGCCCCGAAGAACGTTTTCCAATGATGAGCACTTTTAAAGTTCTGCTATGTGGCGCGG
TATTATCCCGTATTGACGCCGGGCAAGAGCAACTCGGTCGCCGCATACACTATTCTCAGAATGACTTGGT
TGAGTACTCACCAGTCACAGAAAAGCATCTTACGGATGGCATGACAGTAAGAGAATTATGCAGTGCTGCC
ATAACCATGAGTGATAACACTGCGGCCAACTTACTTCTGACAACGATCGGAGGACCGAAGGAGCTAACCG
CTTTTTTGCACAACATGGGGGATCATGTAACTCGCCTTGATCGTTGGGAACCGGAGCTGAATGAAGCCAT
ACCAAACGACGAGCGTGACACCACGATGCCTGTAGCAATGGCAACAACGTTGCGCAAACTATTAACTGGC
GAACTACTTACTCTAGCTTCCCGGCAACAATTAATAGACTGGATGGAGGCGGATAAAGTTGCAGGACCAC
TTCTGCGCTCGGCCCTTCCGGCTGGCTGGTTTATTGCTGATAAATCTGGAGCCGGTGAGCGTGGGTCTCG
CGGTATCATTGCAGCACTGGGGCCAGATGGTAAGCCCTCCCGTATCGTAGTTATCTACACGACGGGGAGT
CAGGCAACTATGGATGAACGAAATAGACAGATCGCTGAGATAGGTGCCTCACTGATTAAGCATTGGTAAC
TGTCAGACCAAGTTTACTCATATATACTTTAGATTGATTTAAAACTTCATTTTTAATTTAAAAGGATCTA
GGTGAAGATCCTTTTTGATAATCTCATGACCAAAATCCCTTAACGTGAGTTTTCGTTCCACTGAGCGTCA
GACCCCGTAGAAAAGATCAAAGGATCTTCTTGAGATCCTTTTTTTCTGCGCGTAATCTGCTGCTTGCAAA
CAAAAAAACCACCGCTACCAGCGGTGGTTTGTTTGCCGGATCAAGAGCTACCAACTCTTTTTCCGAAGGT
AACTGGCTTCAGCAGAGCGCAGATACCAAATACTGTTCTTCTAGTGTAGCCGTAGTTAGGCCACCACTTC
AAGAACTCTGTAGCACCGCCTACATACCTCGCTCTGCTAATCCTGTTACCAGTGGCTGCTGCCAGTGGCG
ATAAGTCGTGTCTTACCGGGTTGGACTCAAGACGATAGTTACCGGATAAGGCGCAGCGGTCGGGCTGAAC
GGGGGGTTCGTGCACACAGCCCAGCTTGGAGCGAACGACCTACACCGAACTGAGATACCTACAGCGTGAG
CTATGAGAAAGCGCCACGCTTCCCGAAGGGAGAAAGGCGGACAGGTATCCGGTAAGCGGCAGGGTCGGAA
CAGGAGAGCGCACGAGGGAGCTTCCAGGGGGAAACGCCTGGTATCTTTATAGTCCTGTCGGGTTTCGCCA
CCTCTGACTTGAGCGTCGATTTTTGTGATGCTCGTCAGGGGGGCGGAGCCTATGGAAAAACGCCAGCAAC
GCGGCCTTTTTACGGTTCCTGGCCTTTTGCTGGCCTTTTGCTCACATGTTCTTTCCTGCGTTATCCCCTG
ATTCTGTGGATAACCGTATTACCGCCTTTGAGTGAGCTGATACCGCTCGCCGCAGCCGAACGACCGAGCG
CAGCGAGTCAGTGAGCGAGGAAGCGGAAGAGCGCCCAATACGCAAACCGCCTCTCCCCGCGCGTTGGCCG
ATTCATTAATGCAGGATCCGGGATCGAAGAAATGATGGTAAATGAAATAGGAAATCAAGGAGCATGAAGG
CAAAAGACAAATATAAGGGTCGAACGAAAAATAAAGTGAAAAGTGTTGATATGATGTATTTGGCTTTGCG
GCGCCGAAAAAACGAGTTTACGCAATTGCACAATCATGCTGACTCTGTGGCGGACCCGCGCTCTTGCCGG
CCCGGCGATAACGCTGGGCGTGAGGCTGTGCCCGGCGGAGTTTTTTGCGCCTGCATTTTCCAAGGTTTAC
CCTGCGCTAAGGGGCGAGATTGGAGAAGCAATAAGAATGCCGGTTGGGGTTGCGATGATGACGACCACGA
CAACTGGTGTCATTATTTAAGTTGCCGAAAGAACCTGAGTGCATTTGCAACATGAGTATACTAGAAGAAT
GAGCCAAGACTTGCGAGACGCGAGTTTGCCGGTGGTGCGAACAATAGAGCGACCATGACCTTGAAGGTGA
GACGCGCATAACCGCTAGAGTACTTTGAAGAGGAAACAGCAATAGGGTTGCTACCAGTATAAATAGACAG
GTACATACAACACTGGAAATGGTTGTCTGTTTGAGTACGCTTTCAATTCATTTGGGTGTGCACTTTATTA
TGTTACAATATGGAAGGGAACTTTACACTTCTCCTATGCACATATATTAATTAAAGTCCAATGCTAGTAG
AGAAGGGGGGTAACACCCCTCCGCGCTCTTTTCCGATTTTTTTCTAAACCGTGGAATATTTCGGAT
